>Addgene plasmid #78977 | PP229 | depositor full sequence | sequence record 147722 | PP229 sequence 6193 bps
TCTTCTCGTACGAGCTTGCTCCTGATCAGCCTATCTCGCAGCTGATGAATATCTTGTGGTAGGGGTTTGG
GAAAATCATTCGAGTTTGATGTTTTTCTTGGTATTTCCCACTCCTCTTCAGAGTACAGAAGATTAAGTGA
GACCTTCGTTTGTGCGGATCCCCCACACACCATAGCTTCAAAATGTTTCTACTCCTTTTTTACTCTTCCA
GATTTTCTCGGACTCCGCGCATCGCCGTACCACTTCAAAACACCCAAGCACAGCATACTAAATTTTCCCT
CTTTCTTCCTCTAGGGTGTCGTTAATTACCCGTACTAAAGGTTTGGAAAAGAAAAAAGAGACCGCCTCGT
TTCTTTTTCTTCGTCGAAAAAGGCAATAAAAATTTTTATCACGTTTCTTTTTCTTGAAATTTTTTTTTTT
AGTTTTTTTCTCTTTCAGTGACCTCCATTGATATTTAAGTTAATAAACGGTCTTCAATTTCTCAAGTTTC
AGTTTCATTTTTCTTGTTCTATTACAACTTTTTTTACTTCTTGTTCATTAGAAAGAAAGCATAGCAATCT
AATCTAAGGGGCGGTGTTGACAATTAATCATCGGCATAGTATATCGGCATAGTATAATACGACAAGGTGA
GGAACTAAACCATGGCCAAGTTGACCAGTGCCGTTCCGGTGCTCACCGCGCGCGACGTCGCCGGAGCGGT
CGAGTTCTGGACCGACCGGCTCGGGTTCTCCCGGGACTTCGTGGAGGACGACTTCGCCGGTGTGGTCCGG
GACGACGTGACCCTGTTCATCAGCGCGGTCCAGGACCAGGTGGTGCCGGACAACACCCTGGCCTGGGTGT
GGGTGCGCGGCCTGGACGAGCTGTACGCCGAGTGGTCGGAGGTCGTGTCCACGAACTTCCGGGACGCCTC
CGGGCCGGCCATGACCGAGATCGGCGAGCAGCCGTGGGGGCGGGAGTTCGCCCTGCGCGACCCGGCCGGC
AACTGCGTGCACTTCGTGGCCGAGGAGCAGGACTGACACGTCCGACGGCGGCCCACGGGTCCCAGGCCTC
GGAGATCCGTCCCCCTTTTCCTTTGTCGATATCATGTAATTAGTTATGTCACGCTTACATTCACGCCCTC
CCCCCACATCCGCTCTAACCGAAAAGGAAGGAGTTAGACAACCTGAAGTCTAGGTCCCTATTTATTTTTT
TATAGTTATGTTAGTATTAAGAACGTTATTTATATTTCAAATTTTTCTTTTTTTTCTGTACAGACGCGTG
TACGCATGTAACATTATACTGAAAACCTTGCTTGAGAAGGTTTTGGGACGCTCGAAGGCTTTAATTTGCA
AGCTGGAGACCAACATGTGAGCAAAAGGCCAGCAAAAGGCCAGGAACCGTAAAAAGGCCGCGTTGCTGGC
GTTTTTCCATAGGCTCCGCCCCCCTGACGAGCATCACAAAAATCGACGCTCAAGTCAGAGGTGGCGAAAC
CCGACAGGACTATAAAGATACCAGGCGTTTCCCCCTGGAAGCTCCCTCGTGCGCTCTCCTGTTCCGACCC
TGCCGCTTACCGGATACCTGTCCGCCTTTCTCCCTTCGGGAAGCGTGGCGCTTTCTCAATGCTCACGCTG
TAGGTATCTCAGTTCGGTGTAGGTCGTTCGCTCCAAGCTGGGCTGTGTGCACGAACCCCCCGTTCAGCCC
GACCGCTGCGCCTTATCCGGTAACTATCGTCTTGAGTCCAACCCGGTAAGACACGACTTATCGCCACTGG
CAGCAGCCACTGGTAACAGGATTAGCAGAGCGAGGTATGTAGGCGGTGCTACAGAGTTCTTGAAGTGGTG
GCCTAACTACGGCTACACTAGAAGGACAGTATTTGGTATCTGCGCTCTGCTGAAGCCAGTTACCTTCGGA
AAAAGAGTTGGTAGCTCTTGATCCGGCAAACAAACCACCGCTGGTAGCGGTGGTTTTTTTGTTTGCAAGC
AGCAGATTACGCGCAGAAAAAAAGGATCTCAAGAAGATCCTTTGATCTTTTCTACGGGGTCTGACGCTCA
GTGGAACGAAAACTCACGTTAAGGGATTTTGGTCATGAGATCAGATCTGAGCTCGTTTGGCCGTGGCCGT
GCTCGTCCTCGTCGGCCGGCTTGTCGACGACGGCGGTCTCCGTCGTCAGGATCATCCGGGCCACAAGCTT
GCTGACAGAAGCCTCAAGAAAAAAAAAATTCTTCTTCGACTATGCTGGAGGCAGAGATGATCGAGCCGGT
AGTTAACTATATATAGCTAAATTGGTTCCATCACCTCGAGTCAGCATCTGGTTACGTAACTCTGGCAACC
AGTAACACGCTTAAGGTTTGGAACAACACTAAACTACCTTGCGGTACTACCATTGACACTACACATCCTT
AATTCCAATCCTGTCTGGCCTCCTTCACCTTTTAACCATCTTGCCCATTCCAACTCGTGTCAGATTGCGT
ATCAAGTGAAAAAAAAAAAATTTTAAAATCTTTAACCCAATCAGGTAATAACTGTCGCCTCTTTTATCTG
CCGCACTGCATGAGGTGTCCCCTTAGTGGGAAAGAGTACTGAGCCAACCCTGGAGGACAGCAAGGGAAAA
ATACCTACAACTTGCTTCATAATGGTCGTAAAAACAATCCTTGTCGGATATAAGTGTTGTAGACTGTCCC
TTATCCTCTGCGATGTTCTTCCTCTCAAAGTTTGCGATTTCTCTCTATCAGAATTGCCATCAAGAGACTC
AGGACTAATTTCGCAGTCCCACACGCACTCGTACATGATTGGCTGAAATTTCCCTAAAGAATTTCTTTTT
CACGAAAATTTTTTTTTACACAAGATTTTCAGCAGATATAAAATGGAGAGCAGGACCTCCGCTGTGACTC
TTCTTTTTTTTCTTTTATTCTCACTACATACATTTTAGTTATTCGCCAACGGCAACTAGTAAAAATGCGC
GGAGCTCCTAAGAAAAAGCGCAAAGTCCGGCCGGCATCTAGACCCGGGGAGCGCCCCTTCCAGTGTCGCA
TTTGCATGCGGAACTTTTCGCGCCAGGACAGGCTTGACAGGCATACCCGTACTCATACCGGTGAAAAACC
GTTTCAGTGTCGGATCTGTATGCGAAATTTCTCCCAGAAGGAGCACTTGGCGGGGCATCTACGTACGCAC
ACCGGCGAGAAGCCATTCCAATGCCGAATATGCATGCGCAACTTCAGTCGCCGCGACAACCTGAACCGGC
ACCTAAAAACCCACCTGAGGAACATATGCGGCGGAGGCACACCTGCAGCTGCGTCGACTCTAGAGGATCC
ATCTGCTGGAGACATGAGAGCTGCCAACCTTTGGCCAAGCCCGCTCATGATCAAACGCTCTAAGAAGAAC
AGCCTGGCCTTGTCCCTGACGGCCGACCAGATGGTCAGTGCCTTGTTGGATGCTGAGCCCCCCATACTCT
ATTCCGAGTATGATCCTACCAGACCCTTCAGTGAAGCTTCGATGATGGGCTTACTGACCAACCTGGCAGA
CAGGGAGCTGGTTCACATGATCAACTGGGCGAAGAGGGTGCCAGGCTTTGTGGATTTGACCCTCCATGAT
CAGGTCCACCTTCTAGAATGTGCCTGGCTAGAGATCCTGATGATTGGTCTCGTCTGGCGCTCCATGGAGC
ACCCAGTGAAGCTACTGTTTGCTCCTAACTTGCTCTTGGACAGGAACCAGGGAAAATGTGTAGAGGGCAT
GGTGGAGATCTTCGACATGCTGCTGGCTACATCATCTCGGTTCCGCATGATGAATCTGCAGGGAGAGGAG
TTTGTGTGCCTCAAATCTATTATTTTGCTTAATTCTGGAGTGTACACATTTCTGTCCAGCACCCTGAAGT
CTCTGGAAGAGAAGGACCATATCCACCGAGTCCTGGACAAGATCACAGACACTTTGATCCACCTGATGGC
CAAGGCAGGCCTGACCCTGCAGCAGCAGCACCAGCGGCTGGCCCAGCTCCTCCTCATCCTCTCCCACATC
AGGCACATGAGTAACAAAGGCATGGAGCATCTGTACAGCATGAAGTGCAAGAACGTGGTGCCCCTCTATG
ACCTGCTGCTGGAGATGCTGGACGCCCACCGCCTACATGCGCCCACTAGCCGTGGAGGGGCATCCGTGGA
GGAGACGGACCAAAGCCACTTGGCCACTGCGGGCTCTACTTCATCGCCTAGGGCCGACGCGCTGGACGAT
TTCGATCTCGACATGCTGGGTTCTGATGCCCTCGATGACTTTGACCTGGATATGTTGGGAAGCGACGCAT
TGGATGACTTTGATCTGGACATGCTCGGCTCCGATGCTCTGGACGATTTCGATCTCGATATGTTAATTAA
CTACCCGTACGACGTTCCGGACTACGCTTCTTGAGGTACCATCGGTAGACCGGTCTTGCTAGATTCTAAT
CAAGAGGATGTCAGAATGCCATTTGCCTGAGAGATGCAGGCTTCATTTTTGATACTTTTTTATTTGTAAC
CTATATAGTATAGGATTTTTTTTGTCATTTTGTTTCTTCTCGTACGAGCTTGCTCCTGATCAGCCTATCT
CGCAGCTGATGAATATCTTGTGGTAGGGGTTTGGGAAAATCATTCGAGTTTGATGTTTTTCTTGGTATTT
CCCACTCCTCTTCAGAGTACAGAAGATTAAGTGAGAGCTAGCATATCATATAGAAGTCATCGCGGCAGAT
CAATTCATCAATCGGAGTGAGGATATTGCGAGTTTACCACCATCAATCGGAGTGAGGATCTCCAATTGGT
GACGGTCCAGTCATCAATCGGAGTGAGGATTCAGCTGCTTCTCGAGGCCGCACATCAATCGGAGTGAGGA
TGTACAGGGTGGGCTGTTCCACCATCAATCGGAGTGAGGATTTGCGTCAATGGGGCGGAGTTCATCAATC
GGAGTGAGGATATCGAAGTCATCGAGAGCACTCATCAATCGGAGTGAGGATATACTCCACCCATTGACGT
CACATCAATCGGAGTGAGGATTGGAACCAGAAGGGTCTCTTCATCAATCGGAGTGAGGATACCCTATGGG
CGCGCCGTCGCTGGCAATAATAGCGGGCGGACGCATGTCATGAGATTATTGGAAACCACCAGAATCGAAT
ATAAAAGGCGAACACCTTTCCCAATTTTGGTTTCTCCTGACCCAAAGACTTTAAATTTCCCTATCAGTGA
TAGAGATCTCCCTATCAGTGATAGAGATAATTTATTTGTCCCTATTTCAATCAATTGAACAACTATCAAA
ACACAGAATTCATGGTGAGCAAGGGCGAGGAGCTGTTCACCGGGGTGGTGCCCATCCTGGTCGAGCTGGA
CGGCGACGTAAACGGCCACAAGTTCAGCGTGTCCGGCGAGGGCGAGGGCGATGCCACCTACGGCAAGCTG
ACCCTGAAGTTCATCTGCACCACCGGCAAGCTGCCCGTGCCCTGGCCCACCCTCGTGACCACCCTGACCT
ACGGCGTGCAGTGCTTCAGCCGCTACCCCGACCACATGAAGCAGCACGACTTCTTCAAGTCCGCCATGCC
CGAAGGCTACGTCCAGGAGCGCACCATCTTCTTCAAGGACGACGGCAACTACAAGACCCGCGCCGAGGTG
AAGTTCGAGGGCGACACCCTGGTGAACCGCATCGAGCTGAAGGGCATCGACTTCAAGGAGGACGGCAACA
TCCTGGGGCACAAGCTGGAGTACAACTACAACAGCCACAACGTCTATATCATGGCCGACAAGCAGAAGAA
CGGCATCAAGGTGAACTTCAAGATCCGCCACAACATCGAGGACGGCAGCGTGCAGCTCGCCGACCACTAC
CAGCAGAACACCCCCATCGGCGACGGCCCCGTGCTGCTGCCCGACAACCACTACCTGAGCACCCAGAGCG
CCCTGAGCAAAGACCCCAACGAGAAGCGCGATCACATGGTCCTGCTGGAGTTCGTGACCGCCGCCGGGAT
CACTCTCGGCATGGACGAGCTGTACAAGGCCGCGGCGGCCGCCAGCTTTCTAGAACAAAAACTCATCTCA
GAAGAGGATCTGAATAGCGCCGTCGACCATCATCATCATCATCATTGACCGGTCTTGCTAGATTCTAATC
AAGAGGATGTCAGAATGCCATTTGCCTGAGAGATGCAGGCTTCATTTTTGATACTTTTTTATTTGTAACC
TATATAGTATAGGATTTTTTTTGTCATTTTGTT
Features (pLannotate 1.2.2; 21 found; start..end, strand, type, name):
    157..568     +  promoter       TEF1 promoter: S. cerevisiae TEF1; promoter for EF-1α
    576..623     +  promoter       EM7 promoter: synthetic bacterial promoter&nbsp
    642..1016    +  CDS            BleoR: antibiotic-binding protein; Sh ble from Streptoalloteichus hindustanus; confers resistance to bleomycin, phleomycin, and Zeocin™
   1082..1329    +  terminator     CYC1 terminator: S. cerevisiae CYC1; transcription terminator for CYC1
   1404..1992    -  rep_origin     ori: high-copy-number ColE1/pMB1/pBR322/pUC origin of replication
   2087..2173    -  CDS            groL1 (fragment): CH601_MYCA1 - Also known as groEL1 From Mycobacterium avium (strain 104).
   3273..3290    -  misc_feature   MCS (fragment): pUC18/19 multiple cloning site
   3295..4177    +  CDS            ERT2 (fragment): mutated ligand-binding domain of the human estrogen receptor (Feil et al., 1997)
   4186..4335    +  CDS            VP64: tetrameric repeat of the minimal activation domain of herpes simplex virus VP16 (Beerli et al., 1998)
   4410..4656    +  terminator     AOX1 terminator: Pichia pastoris AOX1; transcription terminator for AOX1
   4663..4681    +  promoter       CUP1 promoter (fragment): S. cerevisiae CUP1; inducible metallothionein promoter, regulated by Cu2+
   4750..4775    +  CDS            CyPet (fragment): cyan fluorescent protein optimized for FRET with YPet (Nguyen and Daugherty, 2005)
   4870..4892    -  promoter       CMV promoter (fragment): human cytomegalovirus (CMV) immediate early promoter
   4952..4972    -  enhancer       CMV enhancer (fragment): human cytomegalovirus immediate early enhancer; contains an 18-bp deletion relative to the standard CMV enhancer
   5044..5168    +  promoter       GAP promoter (fragment): promoter for Pichia pastoris glyceraldehyde-3-phosphate dehydrogenase
   5168..5186    +  protein_bind   tet operator: tetO; bacterial operator O2 for the tetR and tetA genes tetracycline repressor TetR
   5189..5208    +  promoter       PLtetO-1 promoter (fragment): modified phage lambda PL promoter with tet operator sites (Lutz and Bujard, 1997)
   5208..5246    +  promoter       GAP promoter (fragment): promoter for Pichia pastoris glyceraldehyde-3-phosphate dehydrogenase
   5262..5978    +  CDS            EGFP: EGFP is a basic (constitutively fluorescent) green fluorescent protein published in 1996, derived from Aequorea victoria. It is reported to be a rapidly-maturing weak dimer with moderate acid sensitivity.
   6048..6065    +  CDS            capTEV™ (fragment): composite tag for in vivo biotinylation, TEV protease cleavage, and 6xHis tagging
   6089..142     +  terminator     AOX1 terminator (across the origin): Pichia pastoris AOX1; transcription terminator for AOX1
