[The description below was written by a language model from this plasmid's Addgene catalogue record and pLannotate feature annotations shown in this document.]
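Description:
PP229 is a yeast expression plasmid built on the pPICZ A backbone, a vector family designed for Pichia pastoris. It is propagated in E. coli through a high-copy ColE1/pUC-type origin. A single Sh ble (BleoR) cassette provides selection in both hosts: the yeast TEF1 promoter and the synthetic bacterial EM7 promoter sit in tandem upstream of the resistance gene, which is followed by the CYC1 terminator. Zeocin can therefore be used in both bacteria and yeast. No yeast replication origin is annotated, which is consistent with pPICZ-type vectors being maintained by genomic integration, although the record does not state this.

The payload appears to comprise two transcription units. The first encodes a fusion containing an ERT2 estrogen-receptor ligand-binding domain (annotated as a fragment) followed by the VP64 activation domain, and it ends in an AOX1 terminator. This arrangement is typical of a hormone-responsive synthetic transcriptional activator. The roughly 1.1 kb upstream of ERT2 is essentially unannotated; it presumably holds the ppTEF1 promoter named in the catalogue entry and any DNA-binding domain, but the feature table does not identify either. The second unit is the reporter, in which EGFP is driven by a minimal promoter derived from the P. pastoris GAP promoter (the "GAP6" variant). Short tet operator-like matches interrupt this promoter, and a second AOX1 terminator spanning the plasmid origin closes the unit. The region preceding the minimal promoter probably carries activator binding sites. The brief CUP1, CyPet, CMV, groL1 and capTEV hits are most likely spurious fragment matches. The construct was used to characterise promoter and minimal-promoter combinations for inducible gene expression, within work on programmable production of biologics in yeast.
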