Addgene plasmid #78977: PP229
Purpose: Promoter: ppTEF1, minimal Promoter: GAP6. Figure 4. Expresses GFP.
Depositing lab: Timothy Lu. Depositing organization: Massachusetts Institute of Technology. Publication: Synthetic biology and microbioreactor platforms for programmable production of biologics at the point-of-care. Perez-Pinera P, Han N, Cleto S, Cao J, Purcell O, Shah KA, Lee K, Ram R, Lu TK. Nat Commun. 2016 Jul 29;7:12211. doi: 10.1038/ncomms12211. PubMed 27470089.
Backbone
  Vector backbone: pPICZ A
  Vector type: Yeast Expression
  Selectable markers: Zeocin
Growth in bacteria
  Bacterial resistance: Bleocin (Zeocin), 50 μg/mL
  Growth temperature: 37°C
  Growth strain: DH5alpha
  Copy number: Unknown
Gene/Insert
  Gene/Insert name: GFP
Terms and licenses: Academic/Nonprofit Terms; Industry Terms: Not Available to Industry
How to cite: PP229 was a gift from Timothy Lu (Addgene plasmid # 78977 ; http://n2t.net/addgene:78977 ; RRID:Addgene_78977)
