>Addgene plasmid #78977 | PP229 | addgene partial sequence | sequence record 153700 | EGFP-N 5'-CGTCGCCGTCCAGCTCGACCAG-3'
CTCACCATGAATTCTGTGTTTTGATAGTTGTTCAATTGATTGAAATAGGGACAAATAAATTATCTCTATC
ACTGATAGGGAGATCTCTATCACTGATAGGGAAATTTAAAGTCTTTGGGTCAGGAGAAACCAAAATTGGG
AAAGGTGTTCGCCTTTTATATTCGATTCTGGTGGTTTCCAATAATCTCATGACATGCGTCCGCCCGCTAT
TATTGCCAGCGACGGCGCGCCCATAGGGTATCCTCACTCCGATTGATGAAGAGACCCTTCTGGTTCCAAT
CCTCACTCCGATTGATGTGACGTCAATGGGTGGAGTATATCCTCACTCCGATTGATGAGTGCTCTCGATG
ACTTCGATATCCTCACTCCGATTGATGAACTCCGCCCCATTGACGCAAATCCTCACTCCGATTGATGGTG
GAACAGCCCACCCTGTACATCCTCACTCCGATTGATGTGCGGCCTCGAGAAGCAGCTGAATCCTCACTCC
GATTGATGACTGGACCGTCACCAATTGGAGATCCTCACTCCGATTGATGGTGGTAAACTCGCAATATCCT
CACTCCGATTGATGAATTGATCTGCCGCGATGACTTCTATATGATATGCTAGCTCTCACTTAATCTTCTG
TACTCTGAAGAGGAGTGGGAAATACCAAGAAAAACATCAAACTCGAATGATTTTCCCAAACCCCTACCAC
AAGATATTCATCAGCTGCGAGATAGGCTGATCAGGAGCAAGCTCGTACGAGAAGAAACAAAATGACAAAA
AAAATCCTATACTATATAGGTTACAAATAAAAAAGTATCAAAAATGAAGCCTGCATCTCTCAGGCAAATG
GCATTCTGACATCCTCTTGATTAGAATCTAGCAAGACCGGTCTAC
